>Addgene plasmid #125654 | pCMV-ABEmax(TadA E59A, TadA*D108F) | depositor full sequence | sequence record 240559 | pCMV-ABEmax(TadA E59A, TadA*D108F) sequence 8811 bps
ATATGCCAAGTACGCCCCCTATTGACGTCAATGACGGTAAATGGCCCGCCTGGCATTATGCCCAGTACAT
GACCTTATGGGACTTTCCTACTTGGCAGTACATCTACGTATTAGTCATCGCTATTACCATGGTGATGCGG
TTTTGGCAGTACATCAATGGGCGTGGATAGCGGTTTGACTCACGGGGATTTCCAAGTCTCCACCCCATTG
ACGTCAATGGGAGTTTGTTTTGGCACCAAAATCAACGGGACTTTCCAAAATGTCGTAACAACTCCGCCCC
ATTGACGCAAATGGGCGGTAGGCGTGTACGGTGGGAGGTCTATATAAGCAGAGCTGGTTTAGTGAACCGT
CAGATCCGCTAGAGATCCGCGGCCGCTAATACGACTCACTATAGGGAGAGCCGCCACCATGAAACGGACA
GCCGACGGAAGCGAGTTCGAGTCACCAAAGAAGAAGCGGAAAGTCTCTGAAGTCGAGTTTAGCCACGAGT
ATTGGATGAGGCACGCACTGACCCTGGCAAAGCGAGCATGGGATGAAAGAGAAGTCCCCGTGGGCGCCGT
GCTGGTGCACAACAATAGAGTGATCGGAGAGGGATGGAACAGGCCAATCGGCCGCCACGACCCTACCGCA
CACGCAGCGATCATGGCACTGAGGCAGGGAGGCCTGGTCATGCAGAATTACCGCCTGATCGATGCCACCC
TGTATGTGACACTGGAGCCATGCGTGATGTGCGCAGGAGCAATGATCCACAGCAGGATCGGAAGAGTGGT
GTTCGGAGCACGGGACGCCAAGACCGGCGCAGCAGGCTCCCTGATGGATGTGCTGCACCACCCCGGCATG
AACCACCGGGTGGAGATCACAGAGGGAATCCTGGCAGACGAGTGCGCCGCCCTGCTGAGCGATTTCTTTA
GAATGCGGAGACAGGAGATCAAGGCCCAGAAGAAGGCACAGAGCTCCACCGACTCTGGAGGATCTAGCGG
AGGATCCTCTGGAAGCGAGACACCAGGCACAAGCGAGTCCGCCACACCAGAGAGCTCCGGCGGCTCCTCC
GGAGGATCCTCTGAGGTGGAGTTTTCCCACGAGTACTGGATGAGACATGCCCTGACCCTGGCCAAGAGGG
CACGCGATGAGAGGGAGGTGCCTGTGGGAGCCGTGCTGGTGCTGAACAATAGAGTGATCGGCGAGGGCTG
GAACAGAGCCATCGGCCTGCACGACCCAACAGCCCATGCCGAAATTATGGCCCTGAGACAGGGCGGCCTG
GTCATGCAGAACTACAGACTGATTGACGCCACCCTGTACGTGACATTCGAGCCTTGCGTGATGTGCGCCG
GCGCCATGATCCACTCTAGGATCGGCCGCGTGGTGTTTGGCGTGAGGTTTGCAAAAACCGGCGCCGCAGG
CTCCCTGATGGACGTGCTGCACTACCCCGGCATGAATCACCGCGTCGAAATTACCGAGGGAATCCTGGCA
GATGAATGTGCCGCCCTGCTGTGCTATTTCTTTCGGATGCCTAGACAGGTGTTCAATGCTCAGAAGAAGG
CCCAGAGCTCCACCGACTCCGGAGGATCTAGCGGAGGCTCCTCTGGCTCTGAGACACCTGGCACAAGCGA
GAGCGCAACACCTGAAAGCAGCGGGGGCAGCAGCGGGGGGTCAGACAAGAAGTACAGCATCGGCCTGGCC
ATCGGCACCAACTCTGTGGGCTGGGCCGTGATCACCGACGAGTACAAGGTGCCCAGCAAGAAATTCAAGG
TGCTGGGCAACACCGACCGGCACAGCATCAAGAAGAACCTGATCGGAGCCCTGCTGTTCGACAGCGGCGA
AACAGCCGAGGCCACCCGGCTGAAGAGAACCGCCAGAAGAAGATACACCAGACGGAAGAACCGGATCTGC
TATCTGCAAGAGATCTTCAGCAACGAGATGGCCAAGGTGGACGACAGCTTCTTCCACAGACTGGAAGAGT
CCTTCCTGGTGGAAGAGGATAAGAAGCACGAGCGGCACCCCATCTTCGGCAACATCGTGGACGAGGTGGC
CTACCACGAGAAGTACCCCACCATCTACCACCTGAGAAAGAAACTGGTGGACAGCACCGACAAGGCCGAC
CTGCGGCTGATCTATCTGGCCCTGGCCCACATGATCAAGTTCCGGGGCCACTTCCTGATCGAGGGCGACC
TGAACCCCGACAACAGCGACGTGGACAAGCTGTTCATCCAGCTGGTGCAGACCTACAACCAGCTGTTCGA
GGAAAACCCCATCAACGCCAGCGGCGTGGACGCCAAGGCCATCCTGTCTGCCAGACTGAGCAAGAGCAGA
CGGCTGGAAAATCTGATCGCCCAGCTGCCCGGCGAGAAGAAGAATGGCCTGTTCGGAAACCTGATTGCCC
TGAGCCTGGGCCTGACCCCCAACTTCAAGAGCAACTTCGACCTGGCCGAGGATGCCAAACTGCAGCTGAG
CAAGGACACCTACGACGACGACCTGGACAACCTGCTGGCCCAGATCGGCGACCAGTACGCCGACCTGTTT
CTGGCCGCCAAGAACCTGTCCGACGCCATCCTGCTGAGCGACATCCTGAGAGTGAACACCGAGATCACCA
AGGCCCCCCTGAGCGCCTCTATGATCAAGAGATACGACGAGCACCACCAGGACCTGACCCTGCTGAAAGC
TCTCGTGCGGCAGCAGCTGCCTGAGAAGTACAAAGAGATTTTCTTCGACCAGAGCAAGAACGGCTACGCC
GGCTACATTGACGGCGGAGCCAGCCAGGAAGAGTTCTACAAGTTCATCAAGCCCATCCTGGAAAAGATGG
ACGGCACCGAGGAACTGCTCGTGAAGCTGAACAGAGAGGACCTGCTGCGGAAGCAGCGGACCTTCGACAA
CGGCAGCATCCCCCACCAGATCCACCTGGGAGAGCTGCACGCCATTCTGCGGCGGCAGGAAGATTTTTAC
CCATTCCTGAAGGACAACCGGGAAAAGATCGAGAAGATCCTGACCTTCCGCATCCCCTACTACGTGGGCC
CTCTGGCCAGGGGAAACAGCAGATTCGCCTGGATGACCAGAAAGAGCGAGGAAACCATCACCCCCTGGAA
CTTCGAGGAAGTGGTGGACAAGGGCGCTTCCGCCCAGAGCTTCATCGAGCGGATGACCAACTTCGATAAG
AACCTGCCCAACGAGAAGGTGCTGCCCAAGCACAGCCTGCTGTACGAGTACTTCACCGTGTATAACGAGC
TGACCAAAGTGAAATACGTGACCGAGGGAATGAGAAAGCCCGCCTTCCTGAGCGGCGAGCAGAAAAAGGC
CATCGTGGACCTGCTGTTCAAGACCAACCGGAAAGTGACCGTGAAGCAGCTGAAAGAGGACTACTTCAAG
AAAATCGAGTGCTTCGACTCCGTGGAAATCTCCGGCGTGGAAGATCGGTTCAACGCCTCCCTGGGCACAT
ACCACGATCTGCTGAAAATTATCAAGGACAAGGACTTCCTGGACAATGAGGAAAACGAGGACATTCTGGA
AGATATCGTGCTGACCCTGACACTGTTTGAGGACAGAGAGATGATCGAGGAACGGCTGAAAACCTATGCC
CACCTGTTCGACGACAAAGTGATGAAGCAGCTGAAGCGGCGGAGATACACCGGCTGGGGCAGGCTGAGCC
GGAAGCTGATCAACGGCATCCGGGACAAGCAGTCCGGCAAGACAATCCTGGATTTCCTGAAGTCCGACGG
CTTCGCCAACAGAAACTTCATGCAGCTGATCCACGACGACAGCCTGACCTTTAAAGAGGACATCCAGAAA
GCCCAGGTGTCCGGCCAGGGCGATAGCCTGCACGAGCACATTGCCAATCTGGCCGGCAGCCCCGCCATTA
AGAAGGGCATCCTGCAGACAGTGAAGGTGGTGGACGAGCTCGTGAAAGTGATGGGCCGGCACAAGCCCGA
GAACATCGTGATCGAAATGGCCAGAGAGAACCAGACCACCCAGAAGGGACAGAAGAACAGCCGCGAGAGA
ATGAAGCGGATCGAAGAGGGCATCAAAGAGCTGGGCAGCCAGATCCTGAAAGAACACCCCGTGGAAAACA
CCCAGCTGCAGAACGAGAAGCTGTACCTGTACTACCTGCAGAATGGGCGGGATATGTACGTGGACCAGGA
ACTGGACATCAACCGGCTGTCCGACTACGATGTGGACCATATCGTGCCTCAGAGCTTTCTGAAGGACGAC
TCCATCGACAACAAGGTGCTGACCAGAAGCGACAAGAACCGGGGCAAGAGCGACAACGTGCCCTCCGAAG
AGGTCGTGAAGAAGATGAAGAACTACTGGCGGCAGCTGCTGAACGCCAAGCTGATTACCCAGAGAAAGTT
CGACAATCTGACCAAGGCCGAGAGAGGCGGCCTGAGCGAACTGGATAAGGCCGGCTTCATCAAGAGACAG
CTGGTGGAAACCCGGCAGATCACAAAGCACGTGGCACAGATCCTGGACTCCCGGATGAACACTAAGTACG
ACGAGAATGACAAGCTGATCCGGGAAGTGAAAGTGATCACCCTGAAGTCCAAGCTGGTGTCCGATTTCCG
GAAGGATTTCCAGTTTTACAAAGTGCGCGAGATCAACAACTACCACCACGCCCACGACGCCTACCTGAAC
GCCGTCGTGGGAACCGCCCTGATCAAAAAGTACCCTAAGCTGGAAAGCGAGTTCGTGTACGGCGACTACA
AGGTGTACGACGTGCGGAAGATGATCGCCAAGAGCGAGCAGGAAATCGGCAAGGCTACCGCCAAGTACTT
CTTCTACAGCAACATCATGAACTTTTTCAAGACCGAGATTACCCTGGCCAACGGCGAGATCCGGAAGCGG
CCTCTGATCGAGACAAACGGCGAAACCGGGGAGATCGTGTGGGATAAGGGCCGGGATTTTGCCACCGTGC
GGAAAGTGCTGAGCATGCCCCAAGTGAATATCGTGAAAAAGACCGAGGTGCAGACAGGCGGCTTCAGCAA
AGAGTCTATCCTGCCCAAGAGGAACAGCGATAAGCTGATCGCCAGAAAGAAGGACTGGGACCCTAAGAAG
TACGGCGGCTTCGACAGCCCCACCGTGGCCTATTCTGTGCTGGTGGTGGCCAAAGTGGAAAAGGGCAAGT
CCAAGAAACTGAAGAGTGTGAAAGAGCTGCTGGGGATCACCATCATGGAAAGAAGCAGCTTCGAGAAGAA
TCCCATCGACTTTCTGGAAGCCAAGGGCTACAAAGAAGTGAAAAAGGACCTGATCATCAAGCTGCCTAAG
TACTCCCTGTTCGAGCTGGAAAACGGCCGGAAGAGAATGCTGGCCTCTGCCGGCGAACTGCAGAAGGGAA
ACGAACTGGCCCTGCCCTCCAAATATGTGAACTTCCTGTACCTGGCCAGCCACTATGAGAAGCTGAAGGG
CTCCCCCGAGGATAATGAGCAGAAACAGCTGTTTGTGGAACAGCACAAGCACTACCTGGACGAGATCATC
GAGCAGATCAGCGAGTTCTCCAAGAGAGTGATCCTGGCCGACGCTAATCTGGACAAAGTGCTGTCCGCCT
ACAACAAGCACCGGGATAAGCCCATCAGAGAGCAGGCCGAGAATATCATCCACCTGTTTACCCTGACCAA
TCTGGGAGCCCCTGCCGCCTTCAAGTACTTTGACACCACCATCGACCGGAAGAGGTACACCAGCACCAAA
GAGGTGCTGGACGCCACCCTGATCCACCAGAGCATCACCGGCCTGTACGAGACACGGATCGACCTGTCTC
AGCTGGGAGGTGACTCTGGCGGCTCAAAAAGAACCGCCGACGGCAGCGAATTCGAGCCCAAGAAGAAGAG
GAAAGTCTAACCGGTCATCATCACCATCACCATTGAGTTTAAACCCGCTGATCAGCCTCGACTGTGCCTT
CTAGTTGCCAGCCATCTGTTGTTTGCCCCTCCCCCGTGCCTTCCTTGACCCTGGAAGGTGCCACTCCCAC
TGTCCTTTCCTAATAAAATGAGGAAATTGCATCGCATTGTCTGAGTAGGTGTCATTCTATTCTGGGGGGT
GGGGTGGGGCAGGACAGCAAGGGGGAGGATTGGGAAGACAATAGCAGGCATGCTGGGGATGCGGTGGGCT
CTATGGCTTCTGAGGCGGAAAGAACCAGCTGGGGCTCGATACCGTCGACCTCTAGCTAGAGCTTGGCGTA
ATCATGGTCATAGCTGTTTCCTGTGTGAAATTGTTATCCGCTCACAATTCCACACAACATACGAGCCGGA
AGCATAAAGTGTAAAGCCTAGGGTGCCTAATGAGTGAGCTAACTCACATTAATTGCGTTGCGCTCACTGC
CCGCTTTCCAGTCGGGAAACCTGTCGTGCCAGCTGCATTAATGAATCGGCCAACGCGCGGGGAGAGGCGG
TTTGCGTATTGGGCGCTCTTCCGCTTCCTCGCTCACTGACTCGCTGCGCTCGGTCGTTCGGCTGCGGCGA
GCGGTATCAGCTCACTCAAAGGCGGTAATACGGTTATCCACAGAATCAGGGGATAACGCAGGAAAGAACA
TGTGAGCAAAAGGCCAGCAAAAGGCCAGGAACCGTAAAAAGGCCGCGTTGCTGGCGTTTTTCCATAGGCT
CCGCCCCCCTGACGAGCATCACAAAAATCGACGCTCAAGTCAGAGGTGGCGAAACCCGACAGGACTATAA
AGATACCAGGCGTTTCCCCCTGGAAGCTCCCTCGTGCGCTCTCCTGTTCCGACCCTGCCGCTTACCGGAT
ACCTGTCCGCCTTTCTCCCTTCGGGAAGCGTGGCGCTTTCTCATAGCTCACGCTGTAGGTATCTCAGTTC
GGTGTAGGTCGTTCGCTCCAAGCTGGGCTGTGTGCACGAACCCCCCGTTCAGCCCGACCGCTGCGCCTTA
TCCGGTAACTATCGTCTTGAGTCCAACCCGGTAAGACACGACTTATCGCCACTGGCAGCAGCCACTGGTA
ACAGGATTAGCAGAGCGAGGTATGTAGGCGGTGCTACAGAGTTCTTGAAGTGGTGGCCTAACTACGGCTA
CACTAGAAGAACAGTATTTGGTATCTGCGCTCTGCTGAAGCCAGTTACCTTCGGAAAAAGAGTTGGTAGC
TCTTGATCCGGCAAACAAACCACCGCTGGTAGCGGTGGTTTTTTTGTTTGCAAGCAGCAGATTACGCGCA
GAAAAAAAGGATCTCAAGAAGATCCTTTGATCTTTTCTACGGGGTCTGACGCTCAGTGGAACGAAAACTC
ACGTTAAGGGATTTTGGTCATGAGATTATCAAAAAGGATCTTCACCTAGATCCTTTTAAATTAAAAATGA
AGTTTTAAATCAATCTAAAGTATATATGAGTAAACTTGGTCTGACAGTTACCAATGCTTAATCAGTGAGG
CACCTATCTCAGCGATCTGTCTATTTCGTTCATCCATAGTTGCCTGACTCCCCGTCGTGTAGATAACTAC
GATACGGGAGGGCTTACCATCTGGCCCCAGTGCTGCAATGATACCGCGAGACCCACGCTCACCGGCTCCA
GATTTATCAGCAATAAACCAGCCAGCCGGAAGGGCCGAGCGCAGAAGTGGTCCTGCAACTTTATCCGCCT
CCATCCAGTCTATTAATTGTTGCCGGGAAGCTAGAGTAAGTAGTTCGCCAGTTAATAGTTTGCGCAACGT
TGTTGCCATTGCTACAGGCATCGTGGTGTCACGCTCGTCGTTTGGTATGGCTTCATTCAGCTCCGGTTCC
CAACGATCAAGGCGAGTTACATGATCCCCCATGTTGTGCAAAAAAGCGGTTAGCTCCTTCGGTCCTCCGA
TCGTTGTCAGAAGTAAGTTGGCCGCAGTGTTATCACTCATGGTTATGGCAGCACTGCATAATTCTCTTAC
TGTCATGCCATCCGTAAGATGCTTTTCTGTGACTGGTGAGTACTCAACCAAGTCATTCTGAGAATAGTGT
ATGCGGCGACCGAGTTGCTCTTGCCCGGCGTCAATACGGGATAATACCGCGCCACATAGCAGAACTTTAA
AAGTGCTCATCATTGGAAAACGTTCTTCGGGGCGAAAACTCTCAAGGATCTTACCGCTGTTGAGATCCAG
TTCGATGTAACCCACTCGTGCACCCAACTGATCTTCAGCATCTTTTACTTTCACCAGCGTTTCTGGGTGA
GCAAAAACAGGAAGGCAAAATGCCGCAAAAAAGGGAATAAGGGCGACACGGAAATGTTGAATACTCATAC
TCTTCCTTTTTCAATATTATTGAAGCATTTATCAGGGTTATTGTCTCATGAGCGGATACATATTTGAATG
TATTTAGAAAAATAAACAAATAGGGGTTCCGCGCACATTTCCCCGAAAAGTGCCACCTGACGTCGACGGA
TCGGGAGATCGATCTCCCGATCCCCTAGGGTCGACTCTCAGTACAATCTGCTCTGATGCCGCATAGTTAA
GCCAGTATCTGCTCCCTGCTTGTGTGTTGGAGGTCGCTGAGTAGTGCGCGAGCAAAATTTAAGCTACAAC
AAGGCAAGGCTTGACCGACAATTGCATGAAGAATCTGCTTAGGGTTAGGCGTTTTGCGCTGCTTCGCGAT
GTACGGGCCAGATATACGCGTTGACATTGATTATTGACTAGTTATTAATAGTAATCAATTACGGGGTCAT
TAGTTCATAGCCCATATATGGAGTTCCGCGTTACATAACTTACGGTAAATGGCCCGCCTGGCTGACCGCC
CAACGACCCCCGCCCATTGACGTCAATAATGACGTATGTTCCCATAGTAACGCCAATAGGGACTTTCCAT
TGACGTCAATGGGTGGAGTATTTACGGTAAACTGCCCACTTGGCAGTACATCAAGTGTATC
Features (pLannotate 1.2.2; 18 found; start..end, strand, type, name):
    132..335     +  promoter       CMV promoter: human cytomegalovirus (CMV) immediate early promoter
    377..395     +  promoter       T7 promoter: promoter for bacteriophage T7 RNA polymerase
    466..942     +  CDS            tadA: TADA_ECOLI - Also known as yfhC. Experimental evidence at protein level: Swiss-Prot protein existence level 1. Catalyzes the deamination of adenosine to inosine at the wobble position 34 of tRNA(Arg2). Essential for cell viability. From Escherichia coli (strain K12).
   1063..1554    +  CDS            tadA: TADA_ECOLI - Also known as yfhC. Experimental evidence at protein level: Swiss-Prot protein existence level 1. Catalyzes the deamination of adenosine to inosine at the wobble position 34 of tRNA(Arg2). Essential for cell viability. From Escherichia coli (strain K12).
   1654..3255    +  CDS            dCas9(N): N-terminal portion of catalytically inactive Streptococcus pyogenes dCas9 carrying the D10A mutation (Zetsche et al., 2015)
   3256..5750    +  CDS            Cas9(C) (fragment): C-terminal portion of Streptococcus pyogenes Cas9 (Zetsche et al., 2015)
   5872..6096    +  polyA_signal   bGH poly(A) signal: bovine growth hormone polyadenylation signal
   6100..6121    +  promoter       SV40 promoter (fragment): SV40 enhancer and early promoter
   6126..6142    +  misc_feature   MCS (fragment): pBluescript multiple cloning site
   6191..6207    -  protein_bind   lac operator: The lac repressor binds to the lac operator to inhibit transcription in E. coli. This inhibition can be relieved by adding lactose or isopropyl-β-D-thiogalactopyranoside (IPTG). lac repressor encoded by lacI
   6215..6245    -  promoter       lac promoter: promoter for the E. coli lac operon
   6260..6281    -  protein_bind   CAP binding site: CAP binding activates transcription in the presence of cAMP. E. coli catabolite activator protein
   6294..6386    -  CDS            lacI (fragment): lac repressor; lacI; The lac repressor binds to the lac operator to inhibit transcription in E. coli. This inhibition can be relieved by adding lactose or isopropyl-β-D-thiogalactopyranoside (IPTG).
   6569..7157    -  rep_origin     ori: high-copy-number ColE1/pMB1/pBR322/pUC origin of replication
   7328..8188    -  CDS            AmpR: β-lactamase; bla; confers resistance to ampicillin, carbenicillin, and related antibiotics
   8189..8293    -  promoter       AmpR promoter: bla
   8364..8408    -  misc_feature   bom (fragment): basis of mobility region from pBR322
   8563..131     +  enhancer       CMV enhancer (across the origin): human cytomegalovirus immediate early enhancer
