>Addgene plasmid #125654 | pCMV-ABEmax(TadA E59A, TadA*D108F) | addgene full sequence | sequence record 244321 | Addgene NGS Result
AATTGCATGAAGAATCTGCTTAGGGTTAGGCGTTTTGCGCTGCTTCGCGATGTACGGGCCAGATATACGC
GTTGACATTGATTATTGACTAGTTATTAATAGTAATCAATTACGGGGTCATTAGTTCATAGCCCATATAT
GGAGTTCCGCGTTACATAACTTACGGTAAATGGCCCGCCTGGCTGACCGCCCAACGACCCCCGCCCATTG
ACGTCAATAATGACGTATGTTCCCATAGTAACGCCAATAGGGACTTTCCATTGACGTCAATGGGTGGAGT
ATTTACGGTAAACTGCCCACTTGGCAGTACATCAAGTGTATCATATGCCAAGTACGCCCCCTATTGACGT
CAATGACGGTAAATGGCCCGCCTGGCATTATGCCCAGTACATGACCTTATGGGACTTTCCTACTTGGCAG
TACATCTACGTATTAGTCATCGCTATTACCATGGTGATGCGGTTTTGGCAGTACATCAATGGGCGTGGAT
AGCGGTTTGACTCACGGGGATTTCCAAGTCTCCACCCCATTGACGTCAATGGGAGTTTGTTTTGGCACCA
AAATCAACGGGACTTTCCAAAATGTCGTAACAACTCCGCCCCATTGACGCAAATGGGCGGTAGGCGTGTA
CGGTGGGAGGTCTATATAAGCAGAGCTGGTTTAGTGAACCGTCAGATCCGCTAGAGATCCGCGGCCGCTA
ATACGACTCACTATAGGGAGAGCCGCCACCATGAAACGGACAGCCGACGGAAGCGAGTTCGAGTCACCAA
AGAAGAAGCGGAAAGTCTCTGAAGTCGAGTTTAGCCACGAGTATTGGATGAGGCACGCACTGACCCTGGC
AAAGCGAGCATGGGATGAAAGAGAAGTCCCCGTGGGCGCCGTGCTGGTGCACAACAATAGAGTGATCGGA
GAGGGATGGAACAGGCCAATCGGCCGCCACGACCCTACCGCACACGCAGCGATCATGGCACTGAGGCAGG
GAGGCCTGGTCATGCAGAATTACCGCCTGATCGATGCCACCCTGTATGTGACACTGGAGCCATGCGTGAT
GTGCGCAGGAGCAATGATCCACAGCAGGATCGGAAGAGTGGTGTTCGGAGCACGGGACGCCAAGACCGGC
GCAGCAGGCTCCCTGATGGATGTGCTGCACCACCCCGGCATGAACCACCGGGTGGAGATCACAGAGGGAA
TCCTGGCAGACGAGTGCGCCGCCCTGCTGAGCGATTTCTTTAGAATGCGGAGACAGGAGATCAAGGCCCA
GAAGAAGGCACAGAGCTCCACCGACTCTGGAGGATCTAGCGGAGGATCCTCTGGAAGCGAGACACCAGGC
ACAAGCGAGTCCGCCACACCAGAGAGCTCCGGCGGCTCCTCCGGAGGATCCTCTGAGGTGGAGTTTTCCC
ACGAGTACTGGATGAGACATGCCCTGACCCTGGCCAAGAGGGCACGCGATGAGAGGGAGGTGCCTGTGGG
AGCCGTGCTGGTGCTGAACAATAGAGTGATCGGCGAGGGCTGGAACAGAGCCATCGGCCTGCACGACCCA
ACAGCCCATGCCGAAATTATGGCCCTGAGACAGGGCGGCCTGGTCATGCAGAACTACAGACTGATTGACG
CCACCCTGTACGTGACATTCGAGCCTTGCGTGATGTGCGCCGGCGCCATGATCCACTCTAGGATCGGCCG
CGTGGTGTTTGGCGTGAGGTTTGCAAAAACCGGCGCCGCAGGCTCCCTGATGGACGTGCTGCACTACCCC
GGCATGAATCACCGCGTCGAAATTACCGAGGGAATCCTGGCAGATGAATGTGCCGCCCTGCTGTGCTATT
TCTTTCGGATGCCTAGACAGGTGTTCAATGCTCAGAAGAAGGCCCAGAGCTCCACCGACTCCGGAGGATC
TAGCGGAGGCTCCTCTGGCTCTGAGACACCTGGCACAAGCGAGAGCGCAACACCTGAAAGCAGCGGGGGC
AGCAGCGGGGGGTCAGACAAGAAGTACAGCATCGGCCTGGCCATCGGCACCAACTCTGTGGGCTGGGCCG
TGATCACCGACGAGTACAAGGTGCCCAGCAAGAAATTCAAGGTGCTGGGCAACACCGACCGGCACAGCAT
CAAGAAGAACCTGATCGGAGCCCTGCTGTTCGACAGCGGCGAAACAGCCGAGGCCACCCGGCTGAAGAGA
ACCGCCAGAAGAAGATACACCAGACGGAAGAACCGGATCTGCTATCTGCAAGAGATCTTCAGCAACGAGA
TGGCCAAGGTGGACGACAGCTTCTTCCACAGACTGGAAGAGTCCTTCCTGGTGGAAGAGGATAAGAAGCA
CGAGCGGCACCCCATCTTCGGCAACATCGTGGACGAGGTGGCCTACCACGAGAAGTACCCCACCATCTAC
CACCTGAGAAAGAAACTGGTGGACAGCACCGACAAGGCCGACCTGCGGCTGATCTATCTGGCCCTGGCCC
ACATGATCAAGTTCCGGGGCCACTTCCTGATCGAGGGCGACCTGAACCCCGACAACAGCGACGTGGACAA
GCTGTTCATCCAGCTGGTGCAGACCTACAACCAGCTGTTCGAGGAAAACCCCATCAACGCCAGCGGCGTG
GACGCCAAGGCCATCCTGTCTGCCAGACTGAGCAAGAGCAGACGGCTGGAAAATCTGATCGCCCAGCTGC
CCGGCGAGAAGAAGAATGGCCTGTTCGGAAACCTGATTGCCCTGAGCCTGGGCCTGACCCCCAACTTCAA
GAGCAACTTCGACCTGGCCGAGGATGCCAAACTGCAGCTGAGCAAGGACACCTACGACGACGACCTGGAC
AACCTGCTGGCCCAGATCGGCGACCAGTACGCCGACCTGTTTCTGGCCGCCAAGAACCTGTCCGACGCCA
TCCTGCTGAGCGACATCCTGAGAGTGAACACCGAGATCACCAAGGCCCCCCTGAGCGCCTCTATGATCAA
GAGATACGACGAGCACCACCAGGACCTGACCCTGCTGAAAGCTCTCGTGCGGCAGCAGCTGCCTGAGAAG
TACAAAGAGATTTTCTTCGACCAGAGCAAGAACGGCTACGCCGGCTACATTGACGGCGGAGCCAGCCAGG
AAGAGTTCTACAAGTTCATCAAGCCCATCCTGGAAAAGATGGACGGCACCGAGGAACTGCTCGTGAAGCT
GAACAGAGAGGACCTGCTGCGGAAGCAGCGGACCTTCGACAACGGCAGCATCCCCCACCAGATCCACCTG
GGAGAGCTGCACGCCATTCTGCGGCGGCAGGAAGATTTTTACCCATTCCTGAAGGACAACCGGGAAAAGA
TCGAGAAGATCCTGACCTTCCGCATCCCCTACTACGTGGGCCCTCTGGCCAGGGGAAACAGCAGATTCGC
CTGGATGACCAGAAAGAGCGAGGAAACCATCACCCCCTGGAACTTCGAGGAAGTGGTGGACAAGGGCGCT
TCCGCCCAGAGCTTCATCGAGCGGATGACCAACTTCGATAAGAACCTGCCCAACGAGAAGGTGCTGCCCA
AGCACAGCCTGCTGTACGAGTACTTCACCGTGTATAACGAGCTGACCAAAGTGAAATACGTGACCGAGGG
AATGAGAAAGCCCGCCTTCCTGAGCGGCGAGCAGAAAAAGGCCATCGTGGACCTGCTGTTCAAGACCAAC
CGGAAAGTGACCGTGAAGCAGCTGAAAGAGGACTACTTCAAGAAAATCGAGTGCTTCGACTCCGTGGAAA
TCTCCGGCGTGGAAGATCGGTTCAACGCCTCCCTGGGCACATACCACGATCTGCTGAAAATTATCAAGGA
CAAGGACTTCCTGGACAATGAGGAAAACGAGGACATTCTGGAAGATATCGTGCTGACCCTGACACTGTTT
GAGGACAGAGAGATGATCGAGGAACGGCTGAAAACCTATGCCCACCTGTTCGACGACAAAGTGATGAAGC
AGCTGAAGCGGCGGAGATACACCGGCTGGGGCAGGCTGAGCCGGAAGCTGATCAACGGCATCCGGGACAA
GCAGTCCGGCAAGACAATCCTGGATTTCCTGAAGTCCGACGGCTTCGCCAACAGAAACTTCATGCAGCTG
ATCCACGACGACAGCCTGACCTTTAAAGAGGACATCCAGAAAGCCCAGGTGTCCGGCCAGGGCGATAGCC
TGCACGAGCACATTGCCAATCTGGCCGGCAGCCCCGCCATTAAGAAGGGCATCCTGCAGACAGTGAAGGT
GGTGGACGAGCTCGTGAAAGTGATGGGCCGGCACAAGCCCGAGAACATCGTGATCGAAATGGCCAGAGAG
AACCAGACCACCCAGAAGGGACAGAAGAACAGCCGCGAGAGAATGAAGCGGATCGAAGAGGGCATCAAAG
AGCTGGGCAGCCAGATCCTGAAAGAACACCCCGTGGAAAACACCCAGCTGCAGAACGAGAAGCTGTACCT
GTACTACCTGCAGAATGGGCGGGATATGTACGTGGACCAGGAACTGGACATCAACCGGCTGTCCGACTAC
GATGTGGACCATATCGTGCCTCAGAGCTTTCTGAAGGACGACTCCATCGACAACAAGGTGCTGACCAGAA
GCGACAAGAACCGGGGCAAGAGCGACAACGTGCCCTCCGAAGAGGTCGTGAAGAAGATGAAGAACTACTG
GCGGCAGCTGCTGAACGCCAAGCTGATTACCCAGAGAAAGTTCGACAATCTGACCAAGGCCGAGAGAGGC
GGCCTGAGCGAACTGGATAAGGCCGGCTTCATCAAGAGACAGCTGGTGGAAACCCGGCAGATCACAAAGC
ACGTGGCACAGATCCTGGACTCCCGGATGAACACTAAGTACGACGAGAATGACAAGCTGATCCGGGAAGT
GAAAGTGATCACCCTGAAGTCCAAGCTGGTGTCCGATTTCCGGAAGGATTTCCAGTTTTACAAAGTGCGC
GAGATCAACAACTACCACCACGCCCACGACGCCTACCTGAACGCCGTCGTGGGAACCGCCCTGATCAAAA
AGTACCCTAAGCTGGAAAGCGAGTTCGTGTACGGCGACTACAAGGTGTACGACGTGCGGAAGATGATCGC
CAAGAGCGAGCAGGAAATCGGCAAGGCTACCGCCAAGTACTTCTTCTACAGCAACATCATGAACTTTTTC
AAGACCGAGATTACCCTGGCCAACGGCGAGATCCGGAAGCGGCCTCTGATCGAGACAAACGGCGAAACCG
GGGAGATCGTGTGGGATAAGGGCCGGGATTTTGCCACCGTGCGGAAAGTGCTGAGCATGCCCCAAGTGAA
TATCGTGAAAAAGACCGAGGTGCAGACAGGCGGCTTCAGCAAAGAGTCTATCCTGCCCAAGAGGAACAGC
GATAAGCTGATCGCCAGAAAGAAGGACTGGGACCCTAAGAAGTACGGCGGCTTCGACAGCCCCACCGTGG
CCTATTCTGTGCTGGTGGTGGCCAAAGTGGAAAAGGGCAAGTCCAAGAAACTGAAGAGTGTGAAAGAGCT
GCTGGGGATCACCATCATGGAAAGAAGCAGCTTCGAGAAGAATCCCATCGACTTTCTGGAAGCCAAGGGC
TACAAAGAAGTGAAAAAGGACCTGATCATCAAGCTGCCTAAGTACTCCCTGTTCGAGCTGGAAAACGGCC
GGAAGAGAATGCTGGCCTCTGCCGGCGAACTGCAGAAGGGAAACGAACTGGCCCTGCCCTCCAAATATGT
GAACTTCCTGTACCTGGCCAGCCACTATGAGAAGCTGAAGGGCTCCCCCGAGGATAATGAGCAGAAACAG
CTGTTTGTGGAACAGCACAAGCACTACCTGGACGAGATCATCGAGCAGATCAGCGAGTTCTCCAAGAGAG
TGATCCTGGCCGACGCTAATCTGGACAAAGTGCTGTCCGCCTACAACAAGCACCGGGATAAGCCCATCAG
AGAGCAGGCCGAGAATATCATCCACCTGTTTACCCTGACCAATCTGGGAGCCCCTGCCGCCTTCAAGTAC
TTTGACACCACCATCGACCGGAAGAGGTACACCAGCACCAAAGAGGTGCTGGACGCCACCCTGATCCACC
AGAGCATCACCGGCCTGTACGAGACACGGATCGACCTGTCTCAGCTGGGAGGTGACTCTGGCGGCTCAAA
AAGAACCGCCGACGGCAGCGAATTCGAGCCCAAGAAGAAGAGGAAAGTCTAACCGGTCATCATCACCATC
ACCATTGAGTTTAAACCCGCTGATCAGCCTCGACTGTGCCTTCTAGTTGCCAGCCATCTGTTGTTTGCCC
CTCCCCCGTGCCTTCCTTGACCCTGGAAGGTGCCACTCCCACTGTCCTTTCCTAATAAAATGAGGAAATT
GCATCGCATTGTCTGAGTAGGTGTCATTCTATTCTGGGGGGTGGGGTGGGGCAGGACAGCAAGGGGGAGG
ATTGGGAAGACAATAGCAGGCATGCTGGGGATGCGGTGGGCTCTATGGCTTCTGAGGCGGAAAGAACCAG
CTGGGGCTCGATACCGTCGACCTCTAGCTAGAGCTTGGCGTAATCATGGTCATAGCTGTTTCCTGTGTGA
AATTGTTATCCGCTCACAATTCCACACAACATACGAGCCGGAAGCATAAAGTGTAAAGCCTAGGGTGCCT
AATGAGTGAGCTAACTCACATTAATTGCGTTGCGCTCACTGCCCGCTTTCCAGTCGGGAAACCTGTCGTG
CCAGCTGCATTAATGAATCGGCCAACGCGCGGGGAGAGGCGGTTTGCGTATTGGGCGCTCTTCCGCTTCC
TCGCTCACTGACTCGCTGCGCTCGGTCGTTCGGCTGCGGCGAGCGGTATCAGCTCACTCAAAGGCGGTAA
TACGGTTATCCACAGAATCAGGGGATAACGCAGGAAAGAACATGTGAGCAAAAGGCCAGCAAAAGGCCAG
GAACCGTAAAAAGGCCGCGTTGCTGGCGTTTTTCCATAGGCTCCGCCCCCCTGACGAGCATCACAAAAAT
CGACGCTCAAGTCAGAGGTGGCGAAACCCGACAGGACTATAAAGATACCAGGCGTTTCCCCCTGGAAGCT
CCCTCGTGCGCTCTCCTGTTCCGACCCTGCCGCTTACCGGATACCTGTCCGCCTTTCTCCCTTCGGGAAG
CGTGGCGCTTTCTCATAGCTCACGCTGTAGGTATCTCAGTTCGGTGTAGGTCGTTCGCTCCAAGCTGGGC
TGTGTGCACGAACCCCCCGTTCAGCCCGACCGCTGCGCCTTATCCGGTAACTATCGTCTTGAGTCCAACC
CGGTAAGACACGACTTATCGCCACTGGCAGCAGCCACTGGTAACAGGATTAGCAGAGCGAGGTATGTAGG
CGGTGCTACAGAGTTCTTGAAGTGGTGGCCTAACTACGGCTACACTAGAAGAACAGTATTTGGTATCTGC
GCTCTGCTGAAGCCAGTTACCTTCGGAAAAAGAGTTGGTAGCTCTTGATCCGGCAAACAAACCACCGCTG
GTAGCGGTGGTTTTTTTGTTTGCAAGCAGCAGATTACGCGCAGAAAAAAAGGATCTCAAGAAGATCCTTT
GATCTTTTCTACGGGGTCTGACACTCAGTGGAACGAAAACTCACGTTAAGGGATTTTGGTCATGAGATTA
TCAAAAAGGATCTTCACCTAGATCCTTTTAAATTAAAAATGAAGTTTTAAATCAATCTAAAGTATATATG
AGTAAACTTGGTCTGACAGTTACCAATGCTTAATCAGTGAGGCACCTATCTCAGCGATCTGTCTATTTCG
TTCATCCATAGTTGCCTGACTCCCCGTCGTGTAGATAACTACGATACGGGAGGGCTTACCATCTGGCCCC
AGTGCTGCAATGATACCGCGAGACCCACGCTCACCGGCTCCAGATTTATCAGCAATAAACCAGCCAGCCG
GAAGGGCCGAGCGCAGAAGTGGTCCTGCAACTTTATCCGCCTCCATCCAGTCTATTAATTGTTGCCGGGA
AGCTAGAGTAAGTAGTTCGCCAGTTAATAGTTTGCGCAACGTTGTTGCCATTGCTACAGGCATCGTGGTG
TCACGCTCGTCGTTTGGTATGGCTTCATTCAGCTCCGGTTCCCAACGATCAAGGCGAGTTACATGATCCC
CCATGTTGTGCAAAAAAGCGGTTAGCTCCTTCGGTCCTCCGATCGTTGTCAGAAGTAAGTTGGCCGCAGT
GTTATCACTCATGGTTATGGCAGCACTGCATAATTCTCTTACTGTCATGCCATCCGTAAGATGCTTTTCT
GTGACTGGTGAGTACTCAACCAAGTCATTCTGAGAATAGTGTATGCGGCGACCGAGTTGCTCTTGCCCGG
CGTCAATACGGGATAATACCGCGCCACATAGCAGAACTTTAAAAGTGCTCATCATTGGAAAACGTTCTTC
GGGGCGAAAACTCTCAAGGATCTTACCGCTGTTGAGATCCAGTTCGATGTAACCCACTCGTGCACCCAAC
TGATCTTCAGCATCTTTTACTTTCACCAGCGTTTCTGGGTGAGCAAAAACAGGAAGGCAAAATGCCGCAA
AAAAGGGAATAAGGGCGACACGGAAATGTTGAATACTCATACTCTTCCTTTTTCAATATTATTGAAGCAT
TTATCAGGGTTATTGTCTCATGAGCGGATACATATTTGAATGTATTTAGAAAAATAAACAAATAGGGGTT
CCGCGCACATTTCCCCGAAAAGTGCCACCTGACGTCGACGGATCGGGAGATCGATCTCCCGATCCCCTAG
GGTCGACTCTCAGTACAATCTGCTCTGATGCCGCATAGTTAAGCCAGTATCTGCTCCCTGCTTGTGTGTT
GGAGGTCGCTGAGTAGTGCGCGAGCAAAATTTAAGCTACAACAAGGCAAGGCTTGACCGAC
Features (pLannotate 1.2.2; 18 found; start..end, strand, type, name):
     74..453     +  enhancer       CMV enhancer: human cytomegalovirus immediate early enhancer
    454..657     +  promoter       CMV promoter: human cytomegalovirus (CMV) immediate early promoter
    699..717     +  promoter       T7 promoter: promoter for bacteriophage T7 RNA polymerase
    788..1264    +  CDS            tadA: TADA_ECOLI - Also known as yfhC. Experimental evidence at protein level: Swiss-Prot protein existence level 1. Catalyzes the deamination of adenosine to inosine at the wobble position 34 of tRNA(Arg2). Essential for cell viability. From Escherichia coli (strain K12).
   1385..1876    +  CDS            tadA: TADA_ECOLI - Also known as yfhC. Experimental evidence at protein level: Swiss-Prot protein existence level 1. Catalyzes the deamination of adenosine to inosine at the wobble position 34 of tRNA(Arg2). Essential for cell viability. From Escherichia coli (strain K12).
   1976..3577    +  CDS            dCas9(N): N-terminal portion of catalytically inactive Streptococcus pyogenes dCas9 carrying the D10A mutation (Zetsche et al., 2015)
   3578..6072    +  CDS            Cas9(C) (fragment): C-terminal portion of Streptococcus pyogenes Cas9 (Zetsche et al., 2015)
   6194..6418    +  polyA_signal   bGH poly(A) signal: bovine growth hormone polyadenylation signal
   6422..6443    +  promoter       SV40 promoter (fragment): SV40 enhancer and early promoter
   6448..6464    +  misc_feature   MCS (fragment): pBluescript multiple cloning site
   6513..6529    -  protein_bind   lac operator: The lac repressor binds to the lac operator to inhibit transcription in E. coli. This inhibition can be relieved by adding lactose or isopropyl-β-D-thiogalactopyranoside (IPTG). lac repressor encoded by lacI
   6537..6567    -  promoter       lac promoter: promoter for the E. coli lac operon
   6582..6603    -  protein_bind   CAP binding site: CAP binding activates transcription in the presence of cAMP. E. coli catabolite activator protein
   6616..6708    -  CDS            lacI (fragment): lac repressor; lacI; The lac repressor binds to the lac operator to inhibit transcription in E. coli. This inhibition can be relieved by adding lactose or isopropyl-β-D-thiogalactopyranoside (IPTG).
   6891..7479    -  rep_origin     ori: high-copy-number ColE1/pMB1/pBR322/pUC origin of replication
   7650..8510    -  CDS            AmpR: β-lactamase; bla; confers resistance to ampicillin, carbenicillin, and related antibiotics
   8511..8615    -  promoter       AmpR promoter: bla
   8686..8730    -  misc_feature   bom (fragment): basis of mobility region from pBR322
