[The description below was written by a language model from this plasmid's Addgene catalogue record and pLannotate feature annotations shown in this document.]
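Description:
pCMV-ABEmax(TadA E59A, TadA*D108F) is an 8,811 bp mammalian expression plasmid encoding a variant of the ABEmax adenine base editor. It is maintained in E. coli through a high-copy ColE1/pUC-type origin and selected with ampicillin via the β-lactamase gene and its native promoter. The backbone also carries leftover fragments with no evident role in the design (lac promoter/operator and CAP site, a lacI fragment, a bom fragment, and short SV40 promoter and MCS remnants). No mammalian selection marker is annotated, which fits use by transient transfection.

The payload is a single open reading frame driven by the human CMV immediate-early enhancer and promoter and terminated by the bovine growth hormone polyadenylation signal. A T7 promoter lies just upstream of the coding region and could support in vitro transcription. The fusion consists of two tandem copies of the E. coli tRNA adenosine deaminase TadA followed by Streptococcus pyogenes Cas9, annotated in two contiguous pieces, the first carrying the D10A mutation; in the ABEmax architecture this corresponds to a Cas9 nickase. As the name indicates, the first, wild-type TadA unit carries E59A, and the second, evolved TadA* unit carries D108F. Nuclear localization signals and linkers are not annotated. Although the catalogue lists the insert species as human, the annotated coding parts are bacterial in origin.

The associated publication concerns analysis and minimization of cellular RNA editing by DNA adenine base editors, so this construct is one of the deaminase mutants made for that purpose. No guide RNA cassette is annotated, so a guide would have to be supplied separately. The sequenced and depositor records are the same length and show the same features, differing only in their start coordinate.
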