Addgene plasmid #125654: pCMV-ABEmax(TadA E59A, TadA*D108F)
Purpose: pCMV-ABEmax(TadA E59A, TadA*D108F) in mammalian cells
Depositing lab: David Liu. Depositing organization: Broad Institute. Publication: Analysis and minimization of cellular RNA editing by DNA adenine base editors. Rees HA, Wilson C, Doman JL, Liu DR. Sci Adv. 2019 May 8;5(5):eaax5717. doi: 10.1126/sciadv.aax5717. eCollection 2019 May. PubMed 31086823.
Backbone
  Vector backbone: CMV
  Vector type: Mammalian Expression
Growth in bacteria
  Bacterial resistance: Ampicillin, 100 μg/mL
  Growth temperature: 37°C
  Growth strain: DH5alpha
  Copy number: Unknown
Gene/Insert
  Gene/Insert name: ABEmax(TadA E59A TadA* D108F)
  Species: H. sapiens (human)
Terms and licenses: Academic/Nonprofit Terms; Industry Terms: Not Available to Industry
How to cite: pCMV-ABEmax(TadA E59A, TadA*D108F) was a gift from David Liu (Addgene plasmid # 125654 ; http://n2t.net/addgene:125654 ; RRID:Addgene_125654)
